>Addgene plasmid #103568 | LSB-hsa-miR-495-3p | depositor full sequence | sequence record 196184 | Full Sequence
AATTGAGGGGATAACGCAGGAAAGAACATGTGAGCAAAAGGCCAGCAAAAGGCCAGGAACCGTAAAAAGG
CCGCGTTGCTGGCGTTTTTCCATAGGCTCCGCCCCCCTGACGAGCATCACAAAAATCGACGCTCAAGTCA
GAGGTGGCGAAACCCGACAGGACTATAAAGATACCAGGCGTTTCCCCCTGGAAGCTCCCTCGTGCGCTCT
CCTGTTCCGACCCTGCCGCTTACCGGATACCTGTCCGCCTTTCTCCCTTCGGGAAGCGTGGCGCTTTCTC
ATAGCTCACGCTGTAGGTATCTCAGTTCGGTGTAGGTCGTTCGCTCCAAGCTGGGCTGTGTGCACGAACC
CCCCGTTCAGCCCGACCGCTGCGCCTTATCCGGTAACTATCGTCTTGAGTCCAACCCGGTAAGACACGAC
TTATCGCCACTGGCAGCAGCCACTGGTAACAGGATTAGCAGAGCGAGGTATGTAGGCGGTGCTACAGAGT
TCTTGAAGTGGTGGCCTAACTACGGCTACACTAGAAGAACAGTATTTGGTATCTGCGCTCTGCTGAAGCC
AGTTACCTTCGGAAAAAGAGTTGGTAGCTCTTGATCCGGCAAACAAACCACCGCTGGTAGCGGTGGTTTT
TTTGTTTGCAAGCAGCAGATTACGCGCAGAAAAAAAGGATCTCAAGAAGATCCTTTGATCTTTTCTACGG
GGTCTGACGCTCAGTGGAACGAAAACTCACGTTAAGGGATTTTGGTCATGAGATTATCAAAAAGGATCTT
CACCTAGATCCTTTTAAATTAAAAATGAAGTTTTAAATCAATCTAAAGTATATATGAGTAAACTTGGTCT
GACAGTTACCAATGCTTAATCAGTGAGGCACCTATCTCAGCGATCTGTCTATTTCGTTCATCCATAGTTG
CCTGACTCCCCGTCGTGTAGATAACTACGATACGGGAGGGCTTACCATCTGGCCCCAGTGCTGCAATGAT
ACCGCGAGAACCACGCTCACCGGCTCCAGATTTATCAGCAATAAACCAGCCAGCCGGAAGGGCCGAGCGC
AGAAGTGGTCCTGCAACTTTATCCGCCTCCATCCAGTCTATTAATTGTTGCCGGGAAGCTAGAGTAAGTA
GTTCGCCAGTTAATAGTTTGCGCAACGTTGTTGCCATTGCTACAGGCATCGTGGTGTCACGCTCGTCGTT
TGGTATGGCTTCATTCAGCTCCGGTTCCCAACGATCAAGGCGAGTTACATGATCCCCCATGTTGTGCAAA
AAAGCGGTTAGCTCCTTCGGTCCTCCGATCGTTGTCAGAAGTAAGTTGGCCGCAGTGTTATCACTCATGG
TTATGGCAGCACTGCATAATTCTCTTACTGTCATGCCATCCGTAAGATGCTTTTCTGTGACTGGTGAGTA
CTCAACCAAGTCATTCTGAGAATAGTGTATGCGGCGACCGAGTTGCTCTTGCCCGGCGTCAATACGGGAT
AATACCGCGCCACATAGCAGAACTTTAAAAGTGCTCATCATTGGAAAACGTTCTTCGGGGCGAAAACTCT
CAAGGATCTTACCGCTGTTGAGATCCAGTTCGATGTAACCCACTCGTGCACCCAACTGATCTTCAGCATC
TTTTACTTTCACCAGCGTTTCTGGGTGAGCAAAAACAGGAAGGCAAAATGCCGCAAAAAAGGGAATAAGG
GCGACACGGAAATGTTGAATACTCATACTCTTCCTTTTTCAATATTATTGAAGCATTTATCAGGGTTATT
GTCTCATGAGCGGATACATATTTGAATGTAGCTCCGAATTTCTCGAGGGCTTGTCGACGACGGCGGTCTC
CGTCGTCAGGATCATGAATTCGACCCGCCTGCCACCATGACCGAGTACAAGCCCACGGTGCGCCTCGCCA
CCCGCGACGACGTCCCCCGGGCCGTACGCACCCTCGCCGCCGCGTTCGCCGACTACCCCGCCACGCGCCA
CACCGTCGACCCGGACCGCCACATCGAGCGGGTCACCGAGCTGCAAGAACTCTTCCTCACGCGCGTCGGG
CTCGACATCGGCAAGGTGTGGGTCGCGGACGACGGCGCCGCGGTGGCGGTCTGGACCACGCCGGAGAGCG
TCGAAGCGGGGGCGGTGTTCGCCGAGATCGGCCCGCGCATGGCCGAGTTGAGCGGTTCCCGGCTGGCCGC
GCAGCAACAGATGGAAGGCCTCCTGGCGCCGCACCGGCCCAAGGAGCCCGCGTGGTTCCTGGCCACCGTC
GGCGTCTCGCCCGACCACCAGGGCAAGGGTCTGGGCAGCGCCGTCGTGCTCCCCGGAGTGGAGGCGGCCG
AGCGCGCCGGGGTGCCCGCCTTCCTGGAGACATCCGCGCCCCGCAACCTCCCCTTCTACGAGCGGCTCGG
CTTCACCGTCACCGCCGACGTCGAGGTGCCCGAAGGACCGCGCACCTGGTGCATGACCCGCAAGCCCGGT
GCCTGATACGCGTGAATTCACTCCTCAGGTGCAGGCTGCCTATCAGAAGGTGGTGGCTGGTGTGGCCAAT
GCCCTGGCTCACAAATACCACTGAGATCTTTTTCCCTCTGCCAAAAATTATGGGGACATCATGAAGCCCC
TTGAGCATCTGACTTCTGGCTAATAAAGGAAATTTATTTTCATTGCAATAGTGTGTTGGAATTTTTTGTG
TCTCTCACTCGGAAGGACATATGGGAGGGCAAATCATTTAAAACATCAGAATGAGTATTTGGTTTAGAGT
TTGGCAACATATGCCCATATGCTGGCTGCCATGAACAAAGGTTGGCTATAAAGAGGTCATCAGTATATGA
AACAGCCCCCTGCTGTCCATTCCTTATTCCATAGAAAAGCCTTGACTTGAGGTTAGATTTTTTTTATATT
TTGTTTTGTGTTATTTTTTTCTTTAACATCCCTAAAATTTTCCTTACATGTTTTACTAGCCAGATTTTTC
CTCCTCTCCTGACTACTCCCAGTCATAGCTGTCCCTCTTCTCTTATGGAGATCCCTCGACCTGCAGCCCA
AGCTTGAATTCTCTAGAATTACCCTGTTATCCCTATGCTTGGTTTACCGAGCTCTTATTGGTTTTCAAAC
TTCATTGACTGTGCCCAACGCGCCTGGGAGCTCACGGGGACAGCCCCCCCCCAAAGCCCCCAGGGATGTA
ATTACGTCCCTCCCCCGCTAGGGGGCAGCAGCGAGCCGCCCGGGGCTCCGCTCCGGTCCGGCGCTCCCCC
CGCATCCCCGAGCCGGCAGCGTGCGGGGACAGCCCGGGCACGGGGAAGGTGGCACGGGATCGCTTTCCTC
TGAACGCTTCTCGCTGCTCTTTGAGCCTGCAGACACCTGGGGGGATACGGGGAAAAAGCTAGGCTGAAAG
ACCGGTTCTTAGAATGACACGCGCCTGGGAGCTCACGGGGACAGCCCCCCCCCAAAGCCCCCAGGGATGT
AATTACGTCCCTCCCCCGCTAGGGGGCAGCAGCGAGCCGCCCGGGGCTCCGCTCCGGTCCGGCGCTCCCC
CCGCATCCCCGAGCCGGCAGCGTGCGGGGACAGCCCGGGCACGGGGAAGGTGGCACGGGATCGCTTTCCT
CTGAACGCTTCTCGCTGCTCTTTGAGCCTGCAGACACCTGGGGGGATACGGGGAAAAAGCTAACTTCTGA
GACGACAACTTTGTATAGAAAAGTTGGCTCCGAATTCGCCCTTGACAGCAGAGATCCAGTTTGGTTAATT
AATTGGCTCCGGTGCCCGTCAGTGGGCAGAGCGCACATCGCCCACAGTCCCCGAGAAGTTGTGGGGAGGG
GTCGGCAATTGAACCGGTGCCTAGAGAAGGTGGCGCGGGGTAAACTGGGAAAGTGATGTCGTGTACTGGC
TCCGCCTTTTTCCCGAGGGTGGGGGAGAACCGTATATAAGTGCAGTAGTCGCCGTGAACGTTCTTTTTCG
CAACGGGTTTGCCGCCAGAACACAGGTAAGTGCCGTGTGTGGTTCCCGCGGGCCTGGCCTCTTTACGGGT
TATGGCCCTTGCGTGCCTTGAATTACTTCCACCTGGCTGCAGTACGTGATTCTTGATCCCGAGCTTCGGG
TTGGAAGTGGGTGGGAGAGTTCGAGGCCTTGCGCTTAAGGAGCCCCTTCGCCTCGTGCTTGAGTTGAGGC
CTGGCCTGGGCGCTGGGGCCGCCGCGTGCGAATCTGGTGGCACCTTCGCGCCTGTCTCGCTGCTTTCGAT
AAGTCTCTAGCCATTTAAAATTTTTGATGACCTGCTGCGACGCTTTTTTTCTGGCAAGATAGTCTTGTAA
ATGCGGGCCAAGATCTGCACACTGGTATTTCGGTTTTTGGGGCCGCGGGCGGCGACGGGGCCCGTGCGTC
CCAGCGCACATGTTCGGCGAGGCGGGGCCTGCGAGCGCGGCCACCGAGAATCGGACGGGGGTAGTCTCAA
GCTGGCCGGCCTGCTCTGGTGCCTGGCCTCGCGCCGCCGTGTATCGCCCCGCCCTGGGCGGCAAGGCTGG
CCCGGTCGGCACCAGTTGCGTGAGCGGAAAGATGGCCGCTTCCCGGCCCTGCTGCAGGGAGCTCAAAATG
GAGGACGCGGCGCTCGGGAGAGCGGGCGGGTGAGTCACCCACACAAAGGAAAAGGGCCTTTCCGTCCTCA
GCCGTCGCTTCATGTGACTCCACGGAGTACCGGGCGCCGTCCAGGCACCTCGATTAGTTCTCGAGCTTTT
GGAGTACGTCGTCTTTAGGTTGGGGGGAGGGGTTTTATGCGATGGAGTTTCCCCACACTGAGTGGGTGGA
GACTGAAGTTAGGCCAGCTTGGCACTTGATGTAATTCTCCTTGGAATTTGCCCTTTTTGAGTTTGGATCT
TGGTTCATTCTCAAGCCTCAGACAGTGGTTCAAAGTTTTTTTCTTCCATTTCAGGTGTCGTGAGAAGGGC
GAATTCGACCCAAGTTTGTACAAAAAAGCAGGCTGGATCCAGGTGCCACCATGGTGAGCGAGCTGATTAA
GGAGAACATGCACATGAAGCTGTACATGGAGGGCACCGTGAACAACCACCACTTCAAGTGCACATCCGAG
GGCGAAGGCAAGCCCTACGAGGGCACCCAGACCATGAGAATCAAGGCGGTCGAGGGCGGCCCTCTCCCCT
TCGCCTTCGACATCCTGGCTACCAGCTTCATGTACGGCAGCAAAACCTTCATCAACCACACCCAGGGCAT
CCCCGACTTCTTTAAGCAGTCCTTCCCCGAGGGCTTCACATGGGAGAGAGTCACCACATACGAAGATGGG
GGCGTGCTGACCGCTACCCAGGACACCAGCCTCCAGGACGGCTGCCTCATCTACAACGTCAAGATCAGAG
GGGTGAACTTCCCATCCAACGGCCCTGTGATGCAGAAGAAAACACTCGGCTGGGAGGCCTCCACCGAGAC
ACTGTACCCCGCTGACGGCGGCCTGGAAGGCAGAGCCGACATGGCCCTGAAGCTCGTGGGCGGGGGCCAC
CTGATCTGCAACCTTAAGACCACATACAGATCCAAGAAACCCGCTAAGAACCTCAAGATGCCCGGCGTCT
ACTATGTGGACAGGAGACTGGAAAGAATCAAGGAGGCCGACAAAGAGACATACGTCGAGCAGCACGAGGT
GGCTGTGGCCAGATACTGCGACCTCCCTAGCAAACTGGGGCACAAACTTAATTGAGAATTCTACCACCCA
GCTTTCTTGTACAAAGTGGTACGTCTCAAGACCAGAGGTCTCTGCTTAGGGACGCAAGAAGTGCACCATG
TTTGTTTAAGAAGTGCACCATGTTTGTTTAAGAAGTGCACCATGTTTGTTTAAGAAGTGCACCATGTTTG
TTTCAACCAGAAGAGACCTGTGCTTCACTCCTCAGGTGCAGGCTGCCTATCAGAAGGTGGTGGCTGGTGT
GGCCAATGCCCTGGCTCACAAATACCACTGAGATCTTTTTCCCTCTGCCAAAAATTATGGGGACATCATG
AAGCCCCTTGAGCATCTGACTTCTGGCTAATAAAGGAAATTTATTTTCATTGCAATAGTGTGTTGGAATT
TTTTGTGTCTCTCACTCGGAAGGACATATGGGAGGGCAAATCATTTAAAACATCAGAATGAGTATTTGGT
TTAGAGTTTGGCAACATATGCCCATATGCTGGCTGCCATGAACAAAGGTTGGCTATAAAGAGGTCATCAG
TATATGAAACAGCCCCCTGCTGTCCATTCCTTATTCCATAGAAAAGCCTTGACTTGAGGTTAGATTTTTT
TTATATTTTGTTTTGTGTTATTTTTTTCTTTAACATCCCTAAAATTTTCCTTACATGTTTTACTAGCCAG
ATTTTTCCTCCTCTCCTGACTACTCCCAGTCATAGCTGTCCCTCTTCTCTTATGGAGATCCCGAGCGGTG
CGTTTTTATGCTTGTAGTATTGTATAATGTTTTTAAGATCCAAGCTTCTGACCTCTTCTCTTCCTCCCAC
AGGGCCTCGAGACAATTGCATCGATGGTACCAGTGAAAGTCTGCAATGAATTCGAGTTGGCGCGCCTGTC
ATTCTAAATCTCTCTTTCAGCCTAAAGCTTTTTCCCCGTATCCCCCCAGGTGTCTGCAGGCTCAAAGAGC
AGCGAGAAGCGTTCAGAGGAAAGCGATCCCGTGCCACCTTCCCCGTGCCCGGGCTGTCCCCGCACGCTGC
CGGCTCGGGGATGCGGGGGGAGCGCCGGACCGGAGCGGAGCCCCGGGCGGCTCGCTGCTGCCCCCTAGCG
GGGGAGGGACGTAATTACATCCCTGGGGGCTTTGGGAGGGGGCTGTCCCCGTGAGCTCCCAGGCGCGCCT
GTCATTCTAAATCTCTCTTTCAGCCTAAAGCTTTTTCCCCGTATCCCCCCAGGTGTCTGCAGGCTCAAAG
AGCAGCGAGAAGCGTTCAGAGGAAAGCGATCCCGTGCCACCTTCCCCGTGCCCGGGCTGTCCCCGCACGC
TGCCGGCTCGGGGATGCGGGGGGAGCGCCGGACCGGAGCGGAGCCCCGGGCGGCTCGCTGCTGCCCCCTA
GCGGGGGAGGGACGTAATTACATCCCTGGGGGCTTTGGGGGGGGGCTGTCCCCGTGAGCTCCCAGGCGCG
CCAACTCGGTACCGTATCGATGTCGACGTTAACGCTAGTGATATCAACTTTGTATAGAAAAGTTGGCTCC
GAATTCGCCCTTGACAGCAGAGATCCAGTTTGGTTAATTAATTGGCTCCGGTGCCCGTCAGTGGGCAGAG
CGCACATCGCCCACAGTCCCCGAGAAGTTGTGGGGAGGGGTCGGCAATTGAACCGGTGCCTAGAGAAGGT
GGCGCGGGGTAAACTGGGAAAGTGATGTCGTGTACTGGCTCCGCCTTTTTCCCGAGGGTGGGGGAGAACC
GTATATAAGTGCAGTAGTCGCCGTGAACGTTCTTTTTCGCAACGGGTTTGCCGCCAGAACACAGGTAAGT
GCCGTGTGTGGTTCCCGCGGGCCTGGCCTCTTTACGGGTTATGGCCCTTGCGTGCCTTGAATTACTTCCA
CCTGGCTGCAGTACGTGATTCTTGATCCCGAGCTTCGGGTTGGAAGTGGGTGGGAGAGTTCGAGGCCTTG
CGCTTAAGGAGCCCCTTCGCCTCGTGCTTGAGTTGAGGCCTGGCCTGGGCGCTGGGGCCGCCGCGTGCGA
ATCTGGTGGCACCTTCGCGCCTGTCTCGCTGCTTTCGATAAGTCTCTAGCCATTTAAAATTTTTGATGAC
CTGCTGCGACGCTTTTTTTCTGGCAAGATAGTCTTGTAAATGCGGGCCAAGATCTGCACACTGGTATTTC
GGTTTTTGGGGCCGCGGGCGGCGACGGGGCCCGTGCGTCCCAGCGCACATGTTCGGCGAGGCGGGGCCTG
CGAGCGCGGCCACCGAGAATCGGACGGGGGTAGTCTCAAGCTGGCCGGCCTGCTCTGGTGCCTGGCCTCG
CGCCGCCGTGTATCGCCCCGCCCTGGGCGGCAAGGCTGGCCCGGTCGGCACCAGTTGCGTGAGCGGAAAG
ATGGCCGCTTCCCGGCCCTGCTGCAGGGAGCTCAAAATGGAGGACGCGGCGCTCGGGAGAGCGGGCGGGT
GAGTCACCCACACAAAGGAAAAGGGCCTTTCCGTCCTCAGCCGTCGCTTCATGTGACTCCACGGAGTACC
GGGCGCCGTCCAGGCACCTCGATTAGTTCTCGAGCTTTTGGAGTACGTCGTCTTTAGGTTGGGGGGAGGG
GTTTTATGCGATGGAGTTTCCCCACACTGAGTGGGTGGAGACTGAAGTTAGGCCAGCTTGGCACTTGATG
TAATTCTCCTTGGAATTTGCCCTTTTTGAGTTTGGATCTTGGTTCATTCTCAAGCCTCAGACAGTGGTTC
AAAGTTTTTTTCTTCCATTTCAGGTGTCGTGAGAAGGGCGAATTCGACCCAAGTTTGTACAAAAAAGCAG
GCTCGCCACCATGGTGAGCAAGGGCGAGGAGCTGTTCACCGGGGTGGTGCCCATCCTGGTCGAGCTGGAC
GGCGACGTAAACGGCCACAAGTTCAGCGTGAGGGGCGAGGGCGAGGGCGATGCCACCAACGGCAAGCTGA
CCCTGAAGTTCATCTGCACCACCGGCAAGCTGCCCGTGCCCTGGCCCACCCTCGTGACCACCCTGAGCCA
CGGCGTGCAGTGCTTCGCCCGCTACCCCGACCACATGAAGCAGCACGACTTCTTCAAGTCCGCCATGCCC
GAAGGCTACGTCCAGGAGCGCACCATCTTCTTCAAGGACGACGGCACCTACAAGACCCGCGCCGAGGTGA
AGTTCGAGGGCGACACCCTAGTGAACCGCATCGAGCTGAAGGGCGTCGACTTCAAGGAGGACGGCAACAT
CCTGGGGCACAAGCTGGAGTACAACTTCAACAGCCACAACATCTATATCATGGCCGTCAAGCAGAAGAAC
GGCATCAAGGTGAACTTCAAGATCCGCCACAACGTGGAGGACGGCAGCGTGCAGCTCGCCGACCACTACC
AGCAGAACACCCCCATCGGCGACGGCCCCGTGCTGCTGCCCGACAGCCACTACCTGAGCACCCAGTCCGT
GCTGAGCAAAGACCCCAACGAGAAGCGCGATCACATGGTCCTGCTGGAGTTCCGCACCGCCGCCGGGATC
ACTCTCGGCATGGACGAGCTGTACAAGTAATACCACCCAGCTTTCTTGTACAAAGTGGTACGCGTGAATT
CACTCCTCAGGTGCAGGCTGCCTATCAGAAGGTGGTGGCTGGTGTGGCCAATGCCCTGGCTCACAAATAC
CACTGAGATCTTTTTCCCTCTGCCAAAAATTATGGGGACATCATGAAGCCCCTTGAGCATCTGACTTCTG
GCTAATAAAGGAAATTTATTTTCATTGCAATAGTGTGTTGGAATTTTTTGTGTCTCTCACTCGGAAGGAC
ATATGGGAGGGCAAATCATTTAAAACATCAGAATGAGTATTTGGTTTAGAGTTTGGCAACATATGCCCAT
ATGCTGGCTGCCATGAACAAAGGTTGGCTATAAAGAGGTCATCAGTATATGAAACAGCCCCCTGCTGTCC
ATTCCTTATTCCATAGAAAAGCCTTGACTTGAGGTTAGATTTTTTTTATATTTTGTTTTGTGTTATTTTT
TTCTTTAACATCCCTAAAATTTTCCTTACATGTTTTACTAGCCAGATTTTTCCTCCTCTCCTGACTACTC
CCAGTCATAGCTGTCCCTCTTCTCTTATGGAGATCCCTCGACCTGCAGCCCAAGCTTGGCGTAATCATGG
TCATAGCTGTTTCCTGTGTGAAATTGTTATCCGCTCACAATTCCACACAACATACGAGCCGGAAGCATAA
AGTGTAAAGCCTGGGGTGCCTAATGAGTGAGCTAACTCACATTAATTGCGTTGCGCTCACTGCCCGCTTT
CCAGTCGGGAAACCTGTCGTGCCAGCGGATCGACAGTACTAAGCTTGGTCTAATACCCAATCTCTCGTCT
TATCCAGATGTTTTATACGCCTCTGGCCCGTGTCTCAAAATCTCTGATGTTACATTGCACAAGATAAAAT
AATATCATCATGAACAATAAAACTGTCTGCTTACATAAACAGTAATACAAGGGGTGTTATGAGCCATATT
CAACGGGAAACGTCGAGGCCGCGATTAAATTCCAACATGGATGCTGATTTATATGGGTATAAATGGGCTC
GCGATAATGTCGGGCAATCAGGTGCGACAATCTATCGCTTGTATGGGAAGCCCGATGCGCCAGAGTTGTT
TCTGAAACATGGCAAAGGTAGCGTTGCCAATGATGTTACAGATGAGATGGTCAGACTAAACTGGCTGACG
GAATTTATGCCTCTTCCGACCATCAAGCATTTTATCCGTACTCCTGATGATGCATGGTTACTCACCACTG
CGATCCCCGGAAAAACAGCATTCCAGGTATTAGAAGAATATCCTGATTCAGGTGAAAATATTGTTGATGC
GCTGGCAGTGTTCCTGCGCCGGTTGCATTCGATTCCTGTTTGTAATTGTCCTTTTAACAGCGATCGCGTA
TTTCGTCTCGCTCAGGCGCAATCACGAATGAATAACGGTTTGGTTGATGCGAGTGATTTTGATGACGAGC
GTAATGGCTGGCCTGTTGAACAAGTCTGGAAAGAAATGCATAAACTTTTGCCATTCTCACCGGATTCAGT
CGTCACTCATGGTGATTTCTCACTTGATAACCTTATTTTTGACGAGGGGAAATTAATAGGTTGTATTGAT
GTTGGACGAGTCGGAATCGCAGACCGATACCAGGATCTTGCCATCCTATGGAACTGCCTCGGTGAGTTTT
CTCCTTCATTACAGAAACGGCTTTTTCAAAAATATGGTATTGATAATCCTGATATGAATAAATTGCAGTT
TCATTTGATGCTCGATGAGTTTTTCTAATCAGAATTGGTTAATTGGTTGTAACACTGGCAGAGCATTACG
CTGACTTGACGGGACGGCGCAAGCTCATGACCAAAATCCCTTAACGTGAGTTACGCGTCGTTCCACTGAG
CGTCAGAGGTATCACTAGTATTACAGAGGTAAGTTATAACAGTCGCCTAACCC
Features (pLannotate 1.2.2; 28 found; start..end, strand, type, name):
     87..675     -  rep_origin     ori: high-copy-number ColE1/pMB1/pBR322/pUC origin of replication
    846..1706    -  CDS            AmpR: β-lactamase; bla; confers resistance to ampicillin, carbenicillin, and related antibiotics
   1707..1778    -  promoter       AmpR promoter: bla
   1857..2456    +  CDS            PuroR: puromycin N-acetyltransferase; pac from Streptomyces alboniger; confers resistance to puromycin
   2461..2541    +  CDS            HBB (fragment): HBB_PONPY - Experimental evidence at transcript level: Swiss-Prot protein existence level 2. Involved in oxygen transport from the lung to the various peripheral tissues. From Pongo pygmaeus (Bornean orangutan).
   2612..2667    +  polyA_signal   β-globin poly(A) signal: rabbit β-globin polyadenylation signal (Gil and Proudfoot, 1987)
   3646..3666    +  protein_bind   attB4: mutant version of attB; core recombination site for the Gateway® BP reaction BP Clonase™
   3734..3945    +  promoter       EF-1α core promoter: core promoter for human elongation factor EF-1α
   3946..4884    +  intron         EF-1α intron A: intron upstream of the start codon of human EF-1α
   4911..4931    +  protein_bind   attB1: mutant version of attB; core recombination site for the Gateway® BP reaction BP Clonase™
   4951..5646    +  CDS            mKate2: mKate2 is a basic (constitutively fluorescent) red fluorescent protein published in 2009, derived from Entacmaea quadricolor. It is reported to be a rapidly-maturing monomer with moderate acid sensitivity.
   5666..5690    -  protein_bind   attB2: mutant version of attB; recombination site for the Gateway® BP reaction BP Clonase™
   5834..5908    +  CDS            HBB (fragment): HBB_PONPY - Experimental evidence at transcript level: Swiss-Prot protein existence level 2. Involved in oxygen transport from the lung to the various peripheral tissues. From Pongo pygmaeus (Bornean orangutan).
   5979..6034    +  polyA_signal   β-globin poly(A) signal: rabbit β-globin polyadenylation signal (Gil and Proudfoot, 1987)
   6418..6443    +  misc_feature   SA: splice acceptor site
   7115..7135    +  protein_bind   attB4: mutant version of attB; core recombination site for the Gateway® BP reaction BP Clonase™
   7203..7414    +  promoter       EF-1α core promoter: core promoter for human elongation factor EF-1α
   7415..8353    +  intron         EF-1α intron A: intron upstream of the start codon of human EF-1α
   8380..8400    +  protein_bind   attB1: mutant version of attB; core recombination site for the Gateway® BP reaction BP Clonase™
   8411..9127    +  CDS            EBFP2: EBFP2 is a basic (constitutively fluorescent) blue fluorescent protein published in 2007, derived from Aequorea victoria. It is reported to be a rapidly-maturing monomer with moderate acid sensitivity.
   9135..9159    -  protein_bind   attB2: mutant version of attB; recombination site for the Gateway® BP reaction BP Clonase™
   9163..9243    +  CDS            HBB (fragment): HBB_PONPY - Experimental evidence at transcript level: Swiss-Prot protein existence level 2. Involved in oxygen transport from the lung to the various peripheral tissues. From Pongo pygmaeus (Bornean orangutan).
   9314..9369    +  polyA_signal   β-globin poly(A) signal: rabbit β-globin polyadenylation signal (Gil and Proudfoot, 1987)
   9752..9774    -  protein_bind   lac operator (fragment): The lac repressor binds to the lac operator to inhibit transcription in E. coli. This inhibition can be relieved by adding lactose or isopropyl-β-D-thiogalactopyranoside (IPTG). lac repressor encoded by lacI
   9778..9808    -  promoter       lac promoter: promoter for the E. coli lac operon
   9823..9844    -  protein_bind   CAP binding site: CAP binding activates transcription in the presence of cAMP. E. coli catabolite activator protein
   9857..9896    -  CDS            lacI (fragment): lac repressor; lacI; The lac repressor binds to the lac operator to inhibit transcription in E. coli. This inhibition can be relieved by adding lactose or isopropyl-β-D-thiogalactopyranoside (IPTG).
  10069..10878   +  CDS            KanR: aminoglycoside phosphotransferase; aph(3')-Ia; confers resistance to kanamycin in bacteria or G418 (Geneticin®) in eukaryotes
