[The description below was written by a language model from this plasmid's Addgene catalogue record and pLannotate feature annotations shown in this document.]
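Description:
LSB-hsa-miR-495-3p is a mammalian expression plasmid of about 11 kb, built on the Low Sensor Backbone (LSB) as a two-colour fluorescent sensor of microRNA activity. It replicates in E. coli from a high-copy ColE1/pUC-type origin and carries both β-lactamase (ampicillin) and aph(3')-Ia (kanamycin) resistance genes, matching the dual selection listed in the record. Remnants of a lac promoter/operator region are also annotated in the backbone.

The payload consists of two parallel transcription units with the same architecture. Each has a human EF-1α core promoter with its intron A, a fluorescent protein coding sequence flanked by Gateway attB1 and attB2 scars (with attB4 upstream of the promoter), and a rabbit β-globin 3' region with a polyadenylation signal. The first unit expresses the red protein mKate2, and the catalogue entry places the hsa-miR-495-3p target in its 3' UTR. The target is not annotated as a separate feature, but an unannotated gap lies between attB2 and the β-globin sequence. The second unit expresses EBFP2 without a target and serves as an internal normaliser. When miR-495-3p is active in transfected cells, the mKate2 transcript is repressed while EBFP2 is unaffected, so the red-to-blue ratio reports miRNA activity. A puromycin N-acetyltransferase gene with its own β-globin polyadenylation signal allows selection in mammalian cells, although no promoter for it is annotated.

The depositor notes that the repeated poly(A) elements make the plasmid inherently unstable. They also report small insertions flanking the puromycin gene in the physical plasmid, relative to the deposited sequence, which do not affect puromycin selection.
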