Addgene plasmid #103568: LSB-hsa-miR-495-3p
Purpose: Used to sense miRNA activity using fluorescence based tools. hsa-miR-495-3p target in 3' UTR of of mKate. miRNA activity can be measured by the repression of mKate2 relative to EBFP2 fluorescent proteins . Plasmid is inherently unstable; please see Depositor Comments
Depositing lab: Ron Weiss. Depositing organization: Massachusetts Institute of Technology. Publication: A mixed antagonistic/synergistic miRNA repression model enables accurate predictions of multi-input miRNA sensor activity. Gam JJ, Babb J, Weiss R. Nat Commun. 2018 Jun 22;9(1):2430. doi: 10.1038/s41467-018-04575-0. PubMed 29934631.
Backbone
  Vector backbone: Low Sensor Backbone (LSB)
  Vector type: Mammalian Expression, Synthetic Biology
Growth in bacteria
  Bacterial resistance: Ampicillin and Kanamycin, 100 & 50 μg/mL
  Growth temperature: 30°C
  Growth strain: NEB Stable
  Copy number: High Copy
Gene/Insert
  Gene/Insert name: hsa-miR-495-3p target
  Species: H. sapiens (human)
  Entrez Gene: MIR495 (a.k.a. MIRN495, hsa-mir-495, mir-495)
  Promoter: EF-1a
  Cloning method: Gibson Cloning
Terms and licenses: Academic/Nonprofit Terms; Industry Terms: Not Available to Industry
Depositor comments: Please note that this plasmid is inherently unstable due to a repeating poly A element. We recommend performing a diagnostic digest on multiple colonies upon receipt. The depositors would like to note the presence of several discrepancies between the depositor sequence and physical plasmid sequence. In particular, the sequences upstream and downstream of the puromycin coding region have 10 bp insertions which do not affect the ability to perform puromycin selection. The sequences for those regions within the physical plasmids are as follows: Upstream of Puro: GAATTCGACCGCCTGTCTCAAGGTGCCACC; Downstream of Puro: GCTTTGAGACTACGCGTGAATTCACTCCTC. Please contact if you are interested in this plasmid prior to placing an order.
How to cite: LSB-hsa-miR-495-3p was a gift from Ron Weiss (Addgene plasmid # 103568 ; http://n2t.net/addgene:103568 ; RRID:Addgene_103568)
