>Addgene plasmid #103568 | LSB-hsa-miR-495-3p | depositor partial sequence | sequence record 196185 | hsa-miR-495-3p target
AAGAAGTGCACCATGTTTGTTT
