>Addgene plasmid #103568 | LSB-hsa-miR-495-3p | addgene partial sequence | sequence record 266952 | mKate2-F 5'-ACCCGCTAAGAACCTCAAGA-3'
TCAAGGAGGCCGACAAAGAGACATACGTCGAGCAGCACGAGGTGGCTGTGGCCAGATACTGCGACCTCCC
TAGCAAACTGGGGCACAAACTTAATTGAGAATTCTACCACCCAGCTTTCTTGTACAAAGTGGTACGTCTC
AAGACCAGAGGTCTCTGCTTAGGGACGCAAGAAGTGCACCATGTTTGTTTAAGAAGTGCACCATGTTTGT
TTAAGAAGTGCACCATGTTTGTTTAAGAAGTGCACCATGTTTGTTTCAACCAGAAGAGACCTGTGCTTCA
CTCCTCAGGTGCAGGCTGCCTATCAGAAGGTGGTGGCTGGTGTGGCCAATGCCCTGGCTCACAAATACCA
CTGAGATCTTTTTCCCTCTGCCAAAAATTATGGGGACATCATGAAGCCCCTTGAGCATCTGACTTCTGGC
TAATAAAGGAAATTTATTTTCATTGCAATAGTGTGTTGGAATTTTTTGTGTCTCTCACTCGGAAGGACAT
ATGGGAGGGCAAATCATTTAAAACATCAGAATGAGTATTTGGTTTAGAGTTTGGCAACATATGCCCATAT
GCTGGCTGCC
